>Addgene plasmid #147363 | pAc5.1B-lambdaN-HA-DmPop2a-E151A-dsRNAres-V5His6_R | depositor full sequence | sequence record 289810 | Full Sequence
CTTCAAGGAATTAATTCTATATTCTAAAAACACAAATGATACTTCTAAAAAAAATCATGAATGGCATCAA
CTCTGAATCAAATCTTTGCAGATGCACCTACTTCTCATTTCCACTGTCACATCATTTTTCCAGATCTCGC
TGCCTGTTATGTGGCCCACAAACCAAGACACGTTTTATGGCCATTAAAGCTGGCTGATCGTCGCCAAACA
CCAAATACATATCAATATGTACATTCGAGAAAGAAGCGATCAAAGAAGCGTCTTCGGGCGAGTAGGAGAA
TGCGGAGGAGAAGGAGAACGAGCTGATCTAGTATCTCTCCACAATCCAATGCCAACTGACCAACTGGCCA
TATTCGGAGCAATTTGAAGCCAATTTCCATCGCCTGGCGATCGCTCCATTCTTGGCTATATGTTTTTCAC
CGTTCCCGGGGCCATTTTCAAAGACTCGTCGGTAAGATAAGATTGTGTCACTCGCTGTCTCTCTTCATTT
GTCGAAGAATGCTGAGGAATTTCGCGATGACGTCGGCGAGTATTTTGAAGAATGAGAATAATTTGTATTT
ATACGAAAATCAGTTAGTGGAATTTTCTACAAAAACATGTTATCTATAGATAATTTTGTTGCAAAATATG
TTGACTATGACAAAGATTGTATGTATATACCTTTAATGTATTCTCATTTTCTTATGTATTTATAATGGCA
ATGATGATACTGATGATATTTTAAGATGATGCCAGACCACAGGCTGATTTCTGCGTCTTTTGCCGAACGC
AGTGCATGTGCGGTTGTTGTTTTTTGGAATAGTTTCAATTTTCGGACTGTCCGCTTTGATTTCAGTTTCT
TGGCTTATTCAAAAAGCAAAGTAAAGCCAAAAAAGCGAGATGGCAATACCAAATGCGGCAAAACGGTAGT
GGAAGGAAAGGGGTGCGGGGCAGCGGAAGGAAGGGTGGGGCGGGGCGTGGCGGGGTCTGTGGCTGGGCGC
GACGTCACCGACGTTGGAGCCACTCCTTTGACCATGTGTGCGTGTGTGTATTATTCGTGTCTCGCCACTC
GCCGGTTGTTTTTTTCTTTTTATCTCGCTCTCTCTAGCGCCATCTCGTACGCATGCTCAACGCACCGCAT
GTTGCCGTGTCCTTTATGCGTCATTTTGGCTCGAAATAGGCAATTATTTAAACAAAGATTAGTCAACGAA
AACGCTAAAATAAATAAGTCTACAATATGGTTACTTATTGCCATGTGTGTGCAGCCAACGATAGCAACAA
AAGCAACAACACAGTGGCTTTCCCTCTTTCACTTTTTGTTTGCAAGCGCGTGCGAGCAAGACGGCACGAC
CGGCAAACGCAATTACGCTGACAAAGAGCAGACGAAGTTTTGGCCGAAAAACATCAAGGCGCCTGATACG
AATGCATTTGCAATAACAATTGCGATATTTAATATTGTTTATGAAGCTGTTTGACTTCAAAACACACAAA
AAAAAAAATAAAACAAATTATTTGAAAGAGAATTAGGAATCGGACAGCTTATCGTTACGGGCTAACAGCA
CACCGAGACGAAATAGCTTACCTGACGTCACAGCCTCTGGAAGAACTGCCGCCAAGCAGAGAGAGAGAGA
AAAAGAGGGAGAGCAGCTTAGACCGCATGTGCTTGTGTGTGAGGCGTCTCTCTCTTCGTCTCCTGTTTGC
GCAAACGCATAGACTGCACTGAGAAAATCGATTACCTATTTTTTATGAATGAATATTTGCACTATTACTA
TTCAAAACTATTAAGATAGCAATCACATTCAATAGCCAAATACTATACCACCTGAGCGATGCAACGAAAT
GATCAATTTGAGCAAAAATGCTGCATATTTAGGACGGCATCATTATAGAAATGCTTCTTGCTGTGTACTT
TTCTCTCGTCTGGCAGCTGTTTCGCCGTTATTGTTAAAACCGGCTTAAGTTAGGTGTGTTTTCTACGACT
AGTGATGCCCCTACTAGAAGATGTGTGTTGCACAAATGTCCCTGAATAACCAATTTGAAGTGCAGATAGC
AGTAAACGTAAGCTAATATGAATATTATTTAACTGTAATGTTTTAATATCGCTGGACATTACTAATAAAC
CCACTATAAACACATGTACATATGTATGTTTTGGCATACAATGAGTAGTTGGGGAAAAAATGTGTAAAAG
CACCGTGACCATCACAGCATAAAGATAACCAGCTGAAGTATCGAATATGAGTAACCCCCAAATTGAATCA
CATGCCGCAACTGATAGGACCCATGGAAGTACACTCTTCATGGCGATATACAAGACACACACAAGCACGA
ACACCCAGTTGCGGAGGAAATTCTCCGTAAATGAAAACCCAATCGGCGAACAATTCATACCCATATATGG
TAAAAGTTTTGAACGCGACTTGAGAGCGGAGAGCATTGCGGCTGATAAGGTTTTAGCGCTAAGCGGGCTT
TATAAAACGGGCTGCGGGACCAGTTTTCATATCACTACCGTTTGAGTTCTTGTGCTGTGTGGATACTCCT
CCCGACACAAAGCCGCTCCATCAGCCAGCAGTCGTCTAATCCAGAGACCCCGGATCGGGGTACCAACATG
GACGCACAAACACGACGACGTGAGCGTCGCGCTGAGAAACAAGCTCAATGGAAAGCTGCAAACGGTGGAT
CTCCTCCACATATGGCTTACCCATACGATGTTCCAGATTACGCTCCTCCAAGCTTGAATTCTGCAGATAT
CATGAAGTGGACCATGCCGAGCGCTATTAGCGGAGCCCCCCACGCTCATATCCCGTCCAATGAAGAATGT
GGAATTCGTGACGTCTGGAAACAGAATTTGGAAGAAGAATTTCGTACGATCCGCAAGGTCGTCCAAAAAT
ATCATTACGTCGCTATGGATACGGAATTCCCCGGAGTCGTCGCCCGCCCCGTGGGAGAATTTCGTAGCAC
CGCCGATTACCACTATCAATTGTTGCGTTGCAACGTGGACTTGTTGCGCATCATTCAGCTGGGACTGACG
TTTATGGATGATGACGGCAAAACCCCCCCGGGATATAGCACGTGGCAATTTAATTTTAAATTCAATTTGT
CCGAAGATATGTACGCCCAAGATAGCATTGACTTGTTGCAAAATAGCGGCATCCAATTTAAAAAACATGA
AGAAGACGGAATTGACCCGATTGATTTTGCTGCGTTGTTGATGTCCTCGGGAATTGTCTTGGTCGAGAAT
TTTAAATGGTTGTGTTTTCATAGCGGATATGACTTCGGATATCTGCTGAAATTGCTGACGGACCAAAATT
TGCCGCCCGATGAGTCGGAGTTCTTTGACTTGTTGCATATTTATTTCCCGAATATTTTTGATATTAAATA
CTTGATGAAAAGCTGTAAAAATTTGAAGGGAGGATTGCAAGAAGTGGCTGACCAATTGGAGTTGCGCCGT
GTCGGACCGCAACACCAAGCTGGAAGCGACGCCTTGTTGACCGGAATGGCTTTTTTTAAGATGCGTGAGA
TGTTCTTCGAGGACAACATCGACCATGCGAAGTACTCCGGACACCTGTACGGCCTGGGTACCTCCTTCAT
TGTCAATGGCACCAACTTCCACGACAGCAACGGTGAGACGAACAGCGCTTCAGGCGGCCGCTCGAGTCTA
GAGGGCCCGCGGTTCGAAGGTAAGCCTATCCCTAACCCTCTCCTCGGTCTCGATTCTACGCGTACCGGTC
ATCATCACCATCACCATTGAGTTTAAACCCGCTGATCAGCCTCGACTGTGCCTTCTAAGGCCTGAGCTCG
CTGATCAGCCTCGATCGAGGATCCAGACATGATAAGATACATTGATGAGTTTGGACAAACCACAACTAGA
ATGCAGTGAAAAAAATGCTTTATTTGTGAAATTTGTGATGCTATTGCTTTATTTGTAACCATTATAAGCT
GCAATAAACAAGTTAACAACAACAATTGCATTCATTTTATGTTTCAGGTTCAGGGGGAGGTGTGGGAGGT
TTTTTAAAGCAAGTAAAACCTCTACAAATGTGGTATGGCTGATTATGATCAGTCGACCGATGCCCTTGAG
AGCCTTCAACCCAGTCAGCTCCTTCCGGTGGGCGCGGGGCATGACTATCGTCGCCGCACTTATGACTGTC
TTCTTTATCATGCAACTCGTAGGACAGGTGCCGGCAGCGCTCTGGGTCATTTTCGGCGAGGACCGCTTTC
GCTGGAGCGCGACGATGATCGGCCTGTCGCTTGCGGTATTCGGAATCTTGCACGCCCTCGCTCAAGCCTT
CGTCACTGGTCCCGCCACCAAACGTTTCGGCGAGAAGCAGGCCATTATCGCCGGCATGGCGGCCGACGCG
CTGGGCTACGTCTTGCTGGCGTTCGCGACGCGAGGCTGGATGGCCTTCCCCATTATGATTCTTCTCGCTT
CCGGCGGCATCGGGATGCCCGCGTTGCAGGCCATGCTGTCCAGGCAGGTAGATGACGACCATCAGGGACA
GCTTCAAGGATCGCTCGCGGCTCTTACCAGCCAGCAAAAGGCCAGGAACCGTAAAAAGGCCGCGTTGCTG
GCGTTTTTCCATAGGCTCCGCCCCCCTGACGAGCATCACAAAAATCGACGCTCAAGTCAGAGGTGGCGAA
ACCCGACAGGACTATAAAGATACCAGGCGTTTCCCCCTGGAAGCTCCCTCGTGCGCTCTCCTGTTCCGAC
CCTGCCGCTTACCGGATACCTGTCCGCCTTTCTCCCTTCGGGAAGCGTGGCGCTTTCTCAATGCTCACGC
TGTAGGTATCTCAGTTCGGTGTAGGTCGTTCGCTCCAAGCTGGGCTGTGTGCACGAACCCCCCGTTCAGC
CCGACCGCTGCGCCTTATCCGGTAACTATCGTCTTGAGTCCAACCCGGTAAGACACGACTTATCGCCACT
GGCAGCAGCCACTGGTAACAGGATTAGCAGAGCGAGGTATGTAGGCGGTGCTACAGAGTTCTTGAAGTGG
TGGCCTAACTACGGCTACACTAGAAGGACAGTATTTGGTATCTGCGCTCTGCTGAAGCCAGTTACCTTCG
GAAAAAGAGTTGGTAGCTCTTGATCCGGCAAACAAACCACCGCTGGTAGCGGTGGTTTTTTTGTTTGCAA
GCAGCAGATTACGCGCAGAAAAAAAGGATCTCAAGAAGATCCTTTGATCTTTTCTACGGGGTCTGACGCT
CAGTGGAACGAAAACTCACGTTAAGGGATTTTGGTCATGAGATTATCAAAAAGGATCTTCACCTAGATCC
TTTTAAATTAAAAATGAAGTTTTAAATCAATCTAAAGTATATATGAGTAAACTTGGTCTGACAGTTACCA
ATGCTTAATCAGTGAGGCACCTATCTCAGCGATCTGTCTATTTCGTTCATCCATAGTTGCCTGACTCCCC
GTCGTGTAGATAACTACGATACGGGAGGGCTTACCATCTGGCCCCAGTGCTGCAATGATACCGCGAGACC
CACGCTCACCGGCTCCAGATTTATCAGCAATAAACCAGCCAGCCGGAAGGGCCGAGCGCAGAAGTGGTCC
TGCAACTTTATCCGCCTCCATCCAGTCTATTAATTGTTGCCGGGAAGCTAGAGTAAGTAGTTCGCCAGTT
AATAGTTTGCGCAACGTTGTTGCCATTGCTGCAGGCATCGTGGTGTCACGCTCGTCGTTTGGTATGGCTT
CATTCAGCTCCGGTTCCCAACGATCAAGGCGAGTTACATGATCCCCCATGTTGTGCAAAAAAGCGGTTAG
CTCCTTCGGTCCTCCGATCGTTGTCAGAAGTAAGTTGGCCGCAGTGTTATCACTCATGGTTATGGCAGCA
CTGCATAATTCTCTTACTGTCATGCCATCCGTAAGATGCTTTTCTGTGACTGGTGAGTACTCAACCAAGT
CATTCTGAGAATAGTGTATGCGGCGACCGAGTTGCTCTTGCCCGGCGTCAACACGGGATAATACCGCGCC
ACATAGCAGAACTTTAAAAGTGCTCATCATTGGAAAACGTTCTTCGGGGCGAAAACTCTCAAGGATCTTA
CCGCTGTTGAGATCCAGTTCGATGTAACCCACTCGTGCACCCAACTGATCTTCAGCATCTTTTACTTTCA
CCAGCGTTTCTGGGTGAGCAAAAACAGGAAGGCAAAATGCCGCAAAAAAGGGAATAAGGGCGACACGGAA
ATGTTGAATACTCATACTCTTCCTTTTTCAATATTATTGAAGCATTTATCAGGGTTATTGTCTCATGAGC
GGATACATATTTGAATGTATTTAGAAAAATAAACAAATAGGGGTTCCGCGCACATTTCCCCGAAAAGTGC
CACCTGACGTCTAAGAAACCATTATTATCATGACATTAACCTATAAAAATAGGCGTATCACGAGGCCCTT
TCGT
Features (pLannotate 1.2.2; 11 found; start..end, strand, type, name):
     56..2568    +  promoter       Ac5 promoter: Drosophila melanogaster actin 5C promoter
   2588..2653    +  CDS            N (fragment): REGN_LAMBD - Experimental evidence at protein level: Swiss-Prot protein existence level 1. Plays a role as a transcriptional antitermination factor that allows the virus to initiate its lytic phase. Activates expression of the delayed viral early genes by modifying host RNA polymerase (RNAP) into a form that is resistant to termination signals. This antitermination function requires the host NusA protein which serves to stabilize the interaction between antitermination protein N and host RNA polymerase. From Escherichia phage lambda (Bacteriophage lambda).
   2678..2704    +  CDS            3xHA (fragment): three tandem HA epitope tags
   2810..3583    +  CDS            CNOT7 (fragment): CNOT7_HUMAN - Also known as CAF1. Experimental evidence at protein level: Swiss-Prot protein existence level 1. Has 3'-5' poly(A) exoribonuclease activity for synthetic poly(A) RNA substrate. Its function seems to be partially redundant with that of CNOT8. Catalytic component of the CCR4-NOT complex which is one of the major cellular mRNA deadenylases and is linked to various cellular processes including bulk mRNA degradation, miRNA-mediated repression, translational repression during translational initiation and general transcription regulation. During miRNA-mediated repression the complex se
   3659..3700    +  CDS            V5 tag: epitope tag from simian virus 5
   3800..3934    -  polyA_signal   SV40 poly(A) signal: SV40 polyadenylation signal
   3957..4041    -  CDS            large T antigen (fragment): large T antigen from SV40 (simian virus 40)
   4042..4512    +  CDS            TcR (fragment): tetracycline efflux protein; tet; confers resistance to tetracycline
   4556..5144    -  rep_origin     ori: high-copy-number ColE1/pMB1/pBR322/pUC origin of replication
   5315..6175    -  CDS            AmpR: β-lactamase; bla; confers resistance to ampicillin, carbenicillin, and related antibiotics
   6176..6280    -  promoter       AmpR promoter: bla
