[The description below was written by a language model from this plasmid's Addgene catalogue record and pLannotate feature annotations shown in this document.]
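Description:
pAc5.1B-lambdaN-HA-DmPop2a-E151A-dsRNAres-V5His6_R is a 6,374 nt insect expression plasmid. The catalogue lists the backbone as unknown, although the name and annotated parts point to a pAc5.1-type vector. It is propagated in E. coli through a ColE1/pUC-type origin and selected with ampicillin via the bla gene and its promoter. The record lists it as low copy, whereas the automated annotation labels the origin as high-copy. Short fragments of a tetracycline resistance gene and of SV40 large T antigen are also annotated. They appear to be non-functional backbone remnants.

Expression is driven by the Drosophila melanogaster actin 5C promoter, which gives strong constitutive transcription in fly cells, and the transcript ends at an SV40 polyadenylation signal. The open reading frame begins with a fragment of the bacteriophage lambda N protein, the peptide commonly used to tether a fusion protein to reporter mRNAs carrying boxB hairpins, followed by an HA epitope. Next comes the Drosophila Pop2 (CAF1, CG5684) coding sequence, which the annotation tool matched to its human homologue CNOT7, a catalytic deadenylase subunit of the CCR4-NOT complex. A V5 tag is annotated downstream of the insert, and the name indicates a His6 tag as well; whether these are translated in frame with the insert is not stated.

The insert carries the E151A substitution, whose functional effect the record does not describe. The depositor also notes an additional non-silent I164F change relative to the reference transcript. The "dsRNAres" label suggests the coding sequence was altered to resist dsRNA-mediated knockdown, which would suit complementation experiments in cells depleted of endogenous Pop2. The associated publication concerns the CAF1–NOT1 interaction in the CCR4-NOT complex.
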