Addgene plasmid #147363: pAc5.1B-lambdaN-HA-DmPop2a-E151A-dsRNAres-V5His6_R
Purpose: Insect Expression of DmPop2a-E151A-dsRNAres
Depositing lab: Elisa Izaurralde. Depositing organization: Max Planck Institute for Developmental Biology. Publication: The structural basis for the interaction between the CAF1 nuclease and the NOT1 scaffold of the human CCR4-NOT deadenylase complex. Petit AP, Wohlbold L, Bawankar P, Huntzinger E, Schmidt S, Izaurralde E, Weichenrieder O. Nucleic Acids Res. 2012 Nov;40(21):11058-72. doi: 10.1093/nar/gks883. Epub 2012 Sep 12. PubMed 22977175.
Backbone
  Vector backbone: Unknown
  Vector type: Insect Expression
Growth in bacteria
  Bacterial resistance: Ampicillin, 100 μg/mL
  Growth temperature: 37°C
  Growth strain: DH5alpha
  Copy number: Low Copy
Gene/Insert
  Gene/Insert name: DmPop2a-E151A-dsRNAres
  Species: D. melanogaster (fly)
  Entrez Gene: Pop2 (a.k.a. Dmel_CG5684, CAF1, CG5684, CNOT7, Caf1, Dmel\CG5684, POP2, pop2)
  Cloning method: Unknown
Terms and licenses: Academic/Nonprofit Terms; Industry Terms: Not Available to Industry
Depositor comments: ORF extracted from CG5684-Pa; NM_140281.2, with one non silent mutation I164F; the annotated variations were found in two different clones from 2 independent experiments. Plasmids from this collection were made available to the research community and donated after the lab closed. Please note that the sequence provided by the depositing laboratory may be theoretical/predicted or based on Sanger sequencing results. There may be discrepancies between sequencing results obtained by Addgene and the depositor sequence. If an Addgene verified sequence is not available, please contact before placing your order to request that our lab fully sequence the plasmid.
How to cite: pAc5.1B-lambdaN-HA-DmPop2a-E151A-dsRNAres-V5His6_R was a gift from Elisa Izaurralde (Addgene plasmid # 147363 ; http://n2t.net/addgene:147363 ; RRID:Addgene_147363)
